Addgene plasmid #61183: pCMB-APr
Purpose: Fluorescent reporter for apoplast MtBCP1sp-mCherry expressed under MtBCP1 promoter
Depositing lab: Maria Harrison. Depositing organization: Boyce Thompson Institute for Plant Research, Inc. Publication: A set of fluorescent protein-based markers expressed from constitutive and arbuscular mycorrhiza-inducible promoters to label organelles, membranes and cytoskeletal elements in Medicago truncatula. Ivanov S, Harrison MJ. Plant J. 2014 Oct 20. doi: 10.1111/tpj.12706. PubMed 25329881.
Backbone
  Vector backbone: pKm43GW
  Vector type: Plant Expression
  Selectable markers: Kanamycin
Growth in bacteria
  Bacterial resistance: Spectinomycin, 50 μg/mL
  Growth temperature: 37°C
  Growth strain: DH5alpha
  Copy number: High Copy
Gene/Insert
  Gene/Insert name: MtBCPsp-mCherry
  Insert size (bp): 777
  Promoter: MtBCP1
  Tag / fusion protein: mCherry
  Cloning method: Gateway Cloning
  Sequencing primers: 5′ ATGGCTTCTTCTCGTGTAGTTTT; 3′ CTTGTACAGCTCGTCCATGC
Terms and licenses: Academic/Nonprofit Terms; Industry Terms: Not Available to Industry
How to cite: pCMB-APr was a gift from Maria Harrison (Addgene plasmid # 61183 ; http://n2t.net/addgene:61183 ; RRID:Addgene_61183)
