[The description below was written by a language model from this plasmid's Addgene catalogue record and pLannotate feature annotations shown in this document.]
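Description:
pCMB-APr is a plant binary expression vector built on the pKm43GW MultiSite Gateway destination backbone and intended for Agrobacterium-mediated transformation, with Medicago truncatula as the target species according to the associated publication title. The 10.5 kb plasmid carries a ColE1/pMB1-type origin with a pBR322 bom site for high-copy propagation in E. coli, and the pVS1 oriV with RepA and StaA for replication and stable maintenance in Agrobacterium. Bacterial selection is by spectinomycin through an aadA (SmR) gene. Short annotated fragments of a gentamicin resistance gene, an integrase, rop and lacZα appear to be backbone remnants rather than functional elements.

The T-DNA lies between nopaline-type left and right border repeats. Next to the left border is a plant selection cassette in reverse orientation, consisting of the NOS promoter, nptII (neo) and the NOS terminator, which confers kanamycin resistance on transformed plant tissue. The reporter cassette was assembled by three-fragment Gateway recombination. The region of about 1.2 kb between attB4 and attB1 has no annotated feature but corresponds in position to the MtBCP1 promoter named in the record. Between attB1 and attB2 sits the 777 bp insert, a short N-terminal fragment of the Medicago blue copper protein BCP1 serving as a signal peptide fused in frame to mCherry. A CaMV polyadenylation signal between attB2 and attB3 terminates the transcript.

The signal peptide directs mCherry into the secretory pathway so that red fluorescence labels the apoplast. The publication describes the marker set as using constitutive and arbuscular mycorrhiza-inducible promoters, and this construct serves as a red apoplast marker for live-cell imaging of Medicago cells.
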