Features (pLannotate 1.2.2; 24 found; start..end, strand, type, name):
    239..263     +  misc_feature   LB T-DNA repeat: left border repeat from nopaline C58 T-DNA
    356..608     -  terminator     NOS terminator: nopaline synthase terminator and poly(A) signal
    651..1442    -  CDS            neo: KKA2_KLEPN - Also known as kan, nptII. Experimental evidence at protein level: Swiss-Prot protein existence level 1. Resistance to kanamycin, neomycin, paromomycin, ribostamycin, butirosin and gentamicin B. From Klebsiella pneumoniae.
   1476..1655    -  promoter       NOS promoter: nopaline synthase promoter
   1745..1766    +  misc_feature   MCS (fragment): pUC18/19 multiple cloning site
   1828..1848    +  protein_bind   attB4: mutant version of attB; core recombination site for the Gateway® BP reaction BP Clonase™
   3031..3051    +  protein_bind   attB1: mutant version of attB; core recombination site for the Gateway® BP reaction BP Clonase™
   3057..3125    +  CDS            and BCP1A (fragment): BCP1A_MEDTR - Also known as MtC30378 Experimental evidence at transcript level: Swiss-Prot protein existence level 2. From Medicago truncatula (Barrel medic) (Medicago tribuloides).
   3126..3833    +  CDS            mCherry: mCherry is a basic (constitutively fluorescent) red fluorescent protein published in 2004, derived from Discosoma sp.. It is reported to be a very rapidly-maturing monomer with low acid sensitivity.
   3838..3858    -  protein_bind   attB2: mutant version of attB; core recombination site for the Gateway® BP reaction BP Clonase™
   3926..4085    +  polyA_signal   CaMV poly(A) signal (fragment): cauliflower mosaic virus polyadenylation signal
   4090..4110    -  protein_bind   attB3: mutant version of attB; core recombination site for the Gateway® BP reaction BP Clonase™
   4114..4154    +  CDS            lacZα (fragment): LacZα fragment of β-galactosidase; lacZ fragment
   4223..4247    +  misc_feature   RB T-DNA repeat: right border repeat from nopaline C58 T-DNA
   4586..4987    +  CDS            Y4CG_SINFN (fragment): Protein inferred from homology: Swiss-Prot protein existence level 3. From Sinorhizobium fredii (strain NBRC 101917 / NGR234).
   5547..6176    +  CDS            pVS1 StaA: stability protein from the Pseudomonas plasmid pVS1 (Heeb et al., 2000)
   6609..7677    +  CDS            pVS1 RepA (fragment): replication protein from the Pseudomonas plasmid pVS1 (Heeb et al., 2000)
   7743..7937    +  rep_origin     pVS1 oriV: origin of replication for the Pseudomonas plasmid pVS1 (Heeb et al., 2000)
   8140..8179    +  CDS            rop (fragment): Rop protein, which maintains plasmids at low copy number; rop
   8281..8421    +  misc_feature   bom: basis of mobility region from pBR322
   8607..9195    -  rep_origin     ori: high-copy-number ColE1/pMB1/pBR322/pUC origin of replication
   9439..10226   -  CDS            SmR (fragment): aminoglycoside adenylyltransferase (Murphy, 1985); aadA; confers resistance to spectinomycin and streptomycin
  10237..10293   -  CDS            GmR (fragment): gentamycin acetyltransferase; aacC1; confers resistance to gentamycin
  10383..1       +  CDS            int (fragment) (across the origin): INT2_ECOLX - Protein inferred from homology: Swiss-Prot protein existence level 3. Putative integrase believed to be involved in the insertion of antibiotic resistance genes into plasmids and transposons. From Escherichia coli.
>Addgene plasmid #61183 | pCMB-APr | depositor full sequence | sequence record 100487 | pCMB-APr sequence 10519 bps
TGATCACAGGCAGCAACGCTCTGTCATCGTTACAATCAACATGCTACCCTCCGCGAGATCATCCGTGTTT
CAAACCCGGCAGCTTAGTTGCCGTTCTTCCGAATAGCATCGGTAACATGAGCAAAGTCTGCCGCCTTACA
ACGGCTCTCCCGCTGACGCCGTCCCGGACTGATGGGCTGCCTGTATCGAGTGGTGATTTTGTGCCGAGCT
GCCGGTCGGGGAGCTGTTGGCTGGCTGGTGGCAGGATATATTGTGGTGTAAACAAATTGACGCTTAGACA
ACTTAATAACACATTGCGGACGTTTTTAATGTACTGAATTAACGCCGAATTGAATTATCAGCTTGCATGC
CGGTCGATCTAGTAACATAGATGACACCGCGCGCGATAATTTATCCTAGTTTGCGCGCTATATTTTGTTT
TCTATCGCGTATTAAATGTATAATTGCGGGACTCTAATCATAAAAACCCATCTCATAAATAACGTCATGC
ATTACATGTTAATTATTACATGCTTAACGTAATTCAACAGAAATTATATGATAATCATCGCAAGACCGGC
AACAGGATTCAATCTTAAGAAACTTTATTGCCAAATGTTTGAACGATCTGCTTGACTCTAGCTAGAGTCC
GAACCCCAGAGTCCCGCTCAGAAGAACTCGTCAAGAAGGCGATAGAAGGCGATGCGCTGCGAATCGGGAG
CGGCGATACCGTAAAGCACGAGGAAGCGGTCAGCCCATTCGCCGCCAAGCTCTTCAGCAATATCACGGGT
AGCCAACGCTATGTCCTGATAGCGGTCCGCCACACCCAGCCGGCCACAGTCGATGAATCCAGAAAAGCGG
CCATTTTCCACCATGATATTCGGCAAGCAGGCATCGCCGTGGGTCACGACGAGATCCTCGCCGTCGGGCA
TCCGCGCCTTGAGCCTGGCGAACAGTTCGGCTGGCGCGAGCCCCTGATGCTCTTCGTCCAGATCATCCTG
ATCGACAAGACCGGCTTCCATCCGAGTACGTGCTCGCTCGATGCGATGTTTCGCTTGGTGGTCGAATGGG
CAGGTAGCCGGATCAAGCGTATGCAGCCGCCGCATTGCATCAGCCATGATGGATACTTTCTCGGCAGGAG
CAAGGTGAGATGACAGGAGATCCTGCCCCGGCACTTCGCCCAATAGCAGCCAGTCCCTTCCCGCTTCAGT
GACAACGTCGAGCACAGCTGCGCAAGGAACGCCCGTCGTGGCCAGCCACGATAGCCGCGCTGCCTCGTCT
TGGAGTTCATTCAGGGCACCGGACAGGTCGGTCTTGACAAAAAGAACCGGGCGCCCCTGCGCTGACAGCC
GGAACACGGCGGCATCAGAGCAGCCGATTGTCTGTTGTGCCCAGTCATAGCCGAATAGCCTCTCCACCCA
AGCGGCCGGAGAACCTGCGTGCAATCCATCTTGTTCAATCATGCCTCGATCGAGTTGAGAGTGAATATGA
GACTCTAATTGGATACCGAGGGGAATTTATGGAACGTCAGTGGAGCATTTTTGACAAGAAATATTTGCTA
GCTGATAGTGACCTTAGGCGACTTTTGAACGCGCAATAATGGTTTCTGACGTATGTGCTTAGCTCATTAA
ACTCCAGAAACCCGCGGCTGAGTGGCTCCTTCAACGTTGCGGTTCTGTCAGTTCCAAACGTAAAACGGCT
TGTCCCGCGTCATCGGCGGGGGTCATAACGTGACTCCCTTAATTCTCATGTATGATAATTCGAGGGTACC
CGGGGATCCTCTAGAGGGCCCGAGCGGATAACAATTTCACACAGGAAACAGCTATGACCATGATTACGCC
AAGCTATCAACTTTGTATAGAAAAGTTGGAGAGAGGGAGATGTGTTTTTAAGGAGCTATAGAAGGATACA
ATACCGCTTCTTTGATTGGTATTCTAACTCAATGCGTTGCTTAAGAGTTGGTTAATCTATTTGAAATGTT
GCGATTATAGTAGATCTTGTGCTCCCATCTTTAATATATCTTTTACACTTACTCCTTAGTTATACAAACA
TTAAACATCATAACTTCTAAGGTAATTGATACGTGCCAAATTTTCTAAACTCCATTAAATTTGGTTTGAA
AGAAATTTCATGAAATTCCTCTAGTTCGTTATAAATATTAGATAATTAGGTTTTGAGTAGCATTGTAGCT
ACCATGACCTATTTCCATTACATTTGTAGGTTTAAAAGATCAAAGATGACTTGGGGTATCAATTAACGAG
TGAGCATATATGCGAGCAAGGAAAGAGATAAGTCAGAGTGTTTAAGGAAAGCAAGGCAAGAAAATTCACT
TAGGGAGCCAAAACAAGGTCAATACTCGATTACATCTCTAATTTAAGCTTGAGAACTTGATATATTCGAG
ACTCCTCAAGTATTTGTACTCCAAGTGTCAATACTCGATTACATCTCTAATTTTCCAAATAAAGAAACTC
GTAAGAAACAAACATTATTTATGTGTAAACTTTCTGCATGGAGACAACTCAATTATAACGAAGCCCGGAA
GAGGAACTATATATACTGTTTCTATTTCCCTTTGACACGGTCCACACTATATTGCATACTTGTTTACTGC
CAAATAAAAACAAGTATGTCCACGTGGTTAAATAAAAACAAAAGAAAACTTTCTTTTTGTTCAAGTGATA
GAAAGTTTCTTTACATTAATATAAAATAATATAAGTGTATTCCAAAAAGGTAAAAAAAAAAATAATAAGT
TGTGGAAATTCAACCTCGTCTTAGTAAAAAGCCGACCAAATCCGGTAGCCGTTTATAATAGCAAACAAAT
ATTCTATTATTGTTGTGACGATAAAATCAATACACCCACACATGACAACTATATATAGCCTAAGTTGATA
TGCACAATTCATCAAATCAAATCAAAACAATTACATTTGCTAACTTGCTATTCCTTTGATTGAGATTTTA
TTCTAGGAAATAAAATTTTGACACTCATTTTTTTAAAGTTAATTTCTACATTTAGAGAGAAATATTTTCC
AAAATCAAATTTTGATCAAGCAAGTTTGTACAAAAAAGCAGGCTTCATGGCTTCTTCTCGTGTAGTTTTG
ATCCTTTCCATTTCCATGGTTTTACTTTCATCAGTTGCAATTGCAATGGTGAGCAAGGGCGAGGAGGATA
ACATGGCCATCATCAAGGAGTTCATGCGCTTCAAGGTGCACATGGAGGGCTCCGTGAACGGCCACGAGTT
CGAGATCGAGGGCGAGGGCGAGGGCCGCCCCTACGAGGGCACCCAGACCGCCAAGCTGAAGGTGACCAAG
GGTGGCCCCCTGCCCTTCGCCTGGGACATCCTGTCCCCTCAGTTCATGTACGGCTCCAAGGCCTACGTGA
AGCACCCCGCCGACATCCCCGACTACTTGAAGCTGTCCTTCCCCGAGGGCTTCAAGTGGGAGCGCGTGAT
GAACTTCGAGGACGGCGGCGTGGTGACCGTGACCCAGGACTCCTCCCTGCAGGACGGCGAGTTCATCTAC
AAGGTGAAGCTGCGCGGCACCAACTTCCCCTCCGACGGCCCCGTAATGCAGAAGAAGACCATGGGCTGGG
AGGCCTCCTCCGAGCGGATGTACCCCGAGGACGGCGCCCTGAAGGGCGAGATCAAGCAGAGGCTGAAGCT
GAAGGACGGCGGCCACTACGACGCTGAGGTCAAGACCACCTACAAGGCCAAGAAGCCCGTGCAGCTGCCC
GGCGCCTACAACGTCAACATCAAGTTGGACATCACCTCCCACAACGAGGACTACACCATCGTGGAACAGT
ACGAACGCGCCGAGGGCCGCCACTCCACCGGCGGCATGGACGAGCTGTACAAGGACCCAGCTTTCTTGTA
CAAAGTGGAATAAGCGGCCATGCTAGAGTCCGCAAAAATCACCAGTCTCTCTCTACAAATCTATCTCTCT
CTATTTTTCTCCAGAATAATGTGTGAGTAGTTCCCAGATAAGGGAATTAGGGTTCTTATAGGGTTTCGCT
CATGTGTTGAGCATATAAGAAACCCTTAGTATGTATTTGTATTTGTAAAATACTTCTATCAATAAAATTT
CTAATTCCTAAAACCAAAATCCAGTGACGCAACTTTATTATACATAGTTGATAATTCACTGGCCGTCGTT
TTACAACGTCGTGACTGGGAAAACGAGCTCAAGCTTAGCTTGAGCTTGGATCAGATTGTCGTTTCCCGCC
TTCAGTTTAAACTATCAGTGTTTGACAGGATATATTGGCGGGTAAACCTAAGAGAAAAGAGCGTTTATTA
GAATAACGGATATTTAAAAGGGCGTGAAAAGGTTTATCCGTTCGTCCATTTGTATGTGCATGCCAACCAC
AGGGTTCCCCTCGGGATCAAAGTACTTTGATCCAACCCCTCCGCTGCTATAGTGCAGTCGGCTTCTGACG
TTCAGTGCAGCCGTCTTCTGAAAACGACATGTCGCACAAGTCCTAAGTTACGCGACAGGCTGCCGCCCTG
CCCTTTTCCTGGCGTTTTCTTGTCGCGTGTTTTAGTCGCATAAAGTAGAATACTTGCGACTAGAACCGGA
GACATTACGCCATGAACAAGAGCGCCGCCGCTGGCCTGCTGGGCTATGCCCGCGTCAGCACCGACGACCA
GGACTTGACCAACCAACGGGCCGAACTGCACGCGGCCGGCTGCACCAAGCTGTTTTCCGAGAAGATCACC
GGCACCAGGCGCGACCGCCCGGAGCTGGCCAGGATGCTTGACCACCTACGCCCTGGCGACGTTGTGACAG
TGACCAGGCTAGACCGCCTGGCCCGCAGCACCCGCGACCTACTGGACATTGCCGAGCGCATCCAGGAGGC
CGGCGCGGGCCTGCGTAGCCTGGCAGAGCCGTGGGCCGACACCACCACGCCGGCCGGCCGCATGGTGTTG
ACCGTGTTCGCCGGCATTGCCGAGTTCGAGCGTTCCCTAATCATCGACCGCACCCGGAGCGGGCGCGAGG
CCGCCAAGGCCCGAGGCGTGAAGTTTGGCCCCCGCCCTACCCTCACCCCGGCACAGATCGCGCACGCCCG
CGAGCTGATCGACCAGGAAGGCCGCACCGTGAAAGAGGCGGCTGCACTGCTTGGCGTGCATCGCTCGACC
CTGTACCGCGCACTTGAGCGCAGCGAGGAAGTGACGCCCACCGAGGCCAGGCGGCGCGGTGCCTTCCGTG
AGGACGCATTGACCGAGGCCGACGCCCTGGCGGCCGCCGAGAATGAACGCCAAGAGGAACAAGCATGAAA
CCGCACCAGGACGGCCAGGACGAACCGTTTTTCATTACCGAAGAGATCGAGGCGGAGATGATCGCGGCCG
GGTACGTGTTCGAGCCGCCCGCGCACGTCTCAACCGTGCGGCTGCATGAAATCCTGGCCGGTTTGTCTGA
TGCCAAGCTGGCGGCCTGGCCGGCCAGCTTGGCCGCTGAAGAAACCGAGCGCCGCCGTCTAAAAAGGTGA
TGTGTATTTGAGTAAAACAGCTTGCGTCATGCGGTCGCTGCGTATATGATGCGATGAGTAAATAAACAAA
TACGCAAGGGGAACGCATGAAGGTTATCGCTGTACTTAACCAGAAAGGCGGGTCAGGCAAGACGACCATC
GCAACCCATCTAGCCCGCGCCCTGCAACTCGCCGGGGCCGATGTTCTGTTAGTCGATTCCGATCCCCAGG
GCAGTGCCCGCGATTGGGCGGCCGTGCGGGAAGATCAACCGCTAACCGTTGTCGGCATCGACCGCCCGAC
GATTGACCGCGACGTGAAGGCCATCGGCCGGCGCGACTTCGTAGTGATCGACGGAGCGCCCCAGGCGGCG
GACTTGGCTGTGTCCGCGATCAAGGCAGCCGACTTCGTGCTGATTCCGGTGCAGCCAAGCCCTTACGACA
TATGGGCCACCGCCGACCTGGTGGAGCTGGTTAAGCAGCGCATTGAGGTCACGGATGGAAGGCTACAAGC
GGCCTTTGTCGTGTCGCGGGCGATCAAAGGCACGCGCATCGGCGGTGAGGTTGCCGAGGCGCTGGCCGGG
TACGAGCTGCCCATTCTTGAGTCCCGTATCACGCAGCGCGTGAGCTACCCAGGCACTGCCGCCGCCGGCA
CAACCGTTCTTGAATCAGAACCCGAGGGCGACGCTGCCCGCGAGGTCCAGGCGCTGGCCGCTGAAATTAA
ATCAAAACTCATTTGAGTTAATGAGGTAAAGAGAAAATGAGCAAAAGCACAAACACGCTAAGTGCCGGCC
GTCCGAGCGCACGCAGCAGCAAGGCTGCAACGTTGGCCAGCCTGGCAGACACGCCAGCCATGAAGCGGGT
CAACTTTCAGTTGCCGGCGGAGGATCACACCAAGCTGAAGATGTACGCGGTACGCCAAGGCAAGACCATT
ACCGAGCTGCTATCTGAATACATCGCGCAGCTACCAGAGTAAATGAGCAAATGAATAAATGAGTAGATGA
ATTTTAGCGGCTAAAGGAGGCGGCATGGAAAATCAAGAACAACCAGGCACCGACGCCGTGGAATGCCCCA
TGTGTGGAGGAACGGGCGGTTGGCCAGGCGTAAGCGGCTGGGTTGTCTGCCGGCCCTGCAATGGCACTGG
AACCCCCAAGCCCGAGGAATCGGCGTGACGGTCGCAAACCATCCGGCCCGGTACAAATCGGCGCGGCGCT
GGGTGATGACCTGGTGGAGAAGTTGAAGGCCGCGCAGGCCGCCCAGCGGCAACGCATCGAGGCAGAAGCA
CGCCCCGGTGAATCGTGGCAAGCGGCCGCTGATCGAATCCGCAAAGAATCCCGGCAACCGCCGGCAGCCG
GTGCGCCGTCGATTAGGAAGCCGCCCAAGGGCGACGAGCAACCAGATTTTTTCGTTCCGATGCTCTATGA
CGTGGGCACCCGCGATAGTCGCAGCATCATGGACGTGGCCGTTTTCCGTCTGTCGAAGCGTGACCGACGA
GCTGGCGAGGTGATCCGCTACGAGCTTCCAGACGGGCACGTAGAGGTTTCCGCAGGGCCGGCCGGCATGG
CCAGTGTGTGGGATTACGACCTGGTACTGATGGCGGTTTCCCATCTAACCGAATCCATGAACCGATACCG
GGAAGGGAAGGGAGACAAGCCCGGCCGCGTGTTCCGTCCACACGTTGCGGACGTACTCAAGTTCTGCCGG
CGAGCCGATGGCGGAAAGCAGAAAGACGACCTGGTAGAAACCTGCATTCGGTTAAACACCACGCACGTTG
CCATGCAGCGTACGAAGAAGGCCAAGAACGGCCGCCTGGTGACGGTATCCGAGGGTGAAGCCTTGATTAG
CCGCTACAAGATCGTAAAGAGCGAAACCGGGCGGCCGGAGTACATCGAGATCGAGCTAGCTGATTGGATG
TACCGCGAGATCACAGAAGGCAAGAACCCGGACGTGCTGACGGTTCACCCCGATTACTTTTTGATCGATC
CCGGCATCGGCCGTTTTCTCTACCGCCTGGCACGCCGCGCCGCAGGCAAGGCAGAAGCCAGATGGTTGTT
CAAGACGATCTACGAACGCAGTGGCAGCGCCGGAGAGTTCAAGAAGTTCTGTTTCACCGTGCGCAAGCTG
ATCGGGTCAAATGACCTGCCGGAGTACGATTTGAAGGAGGAGGCGGGGCAGGCTGGCCCGATCCTAGTCA
TGCGCTACCGCAACCTGATCGAGGGCGAAGCATCCGCCGGTTCCTAATGTACGGAGCAGATGCTAGGGCA
AATTGCCCTAGCAGGGGAAAAAGGTCGAAAAGGTCTCTTTCCTGTGGATAGCACGTACATTGGGAACCCA
AAGCCGTACATTGGGAACCGGAACCCGTACATTGGGAACCCAAAGCCGTACATTGGGAACCGGTCACACA
TGTAAGTGACTGATATAAAAGAGAAAAAAGGCGATTTTTCCGCCTAAAACTCTTTAAAACTTATTAAAAC
TCTTAAAACCCGCCTGGCCTGTGCATAACTGTCTGGCCAGCGCACAGCCGAAGAGCTGCAAAAAGCGCCT
ACCCTTCGGTCGCTGCGCTCCCTACGCCCCGCCGCTTCGCGTCGGCCTATCGCGGCCGCTGGCCGCTCAA
AAATGGCTGGCCTACGGCCAGGCAATCTACCAGGGCGCGGACAAGCCGCGCCGTCGCCACTCGACCGCCG
GCGCCCACATCAAGGCACCCTGCCTCGCGCGTTTCGGTGATGACGGTGAAAACCTCTGACACATGCAGCT
CCCGGAGACGGTCACAGCTTGTCTGTAAGCGGATGCCGGGAGCAGACAAGCCCGTCAGGGCGCGTCAGCG
GGTGTTGGCGGGTGTCGGGGCGCAGCCATGACCCAGTCACGTAGCGATAGCGGAGTGTATACTGGCTTAA
CTATGCGGCATCAGAGCAGATTGTACTGAGAGTGCACCATATGCGGTGTGAAATACCGCACAGATGCGTA
AGGAGAAAATACCGCATCAGGCGCTCTTCCGCTTCCTCGCTCACTGACTCGCTGCGCTCGGTCGTTCGGC
TGCGGCGAGCGGTATCAGCTCACTCAAAGGCGGTAATACGGTTATCCACAGAATCAGGGGATAACGCAGG
AAAGAACATGTGAGCAAAAGGCCAGCAAAAGGCCAGGAACCGTAAAAAGGCCGCGTTGCTGGCGTTTTTC
CATAGGCTCCGCCCCCCTGACGAGCATCACAAAAATCGACGCTCAAGTCAGAGGTGGCGAAACCCGACAG
GACTATAAAGATACCAGGCGTTTCCCCCTGGAAGCTCCCTCGTGCGCTCTCCTGTTCCGACCCTGCCGCT
TACCGGATACCTGTCCGCCTTTCTCCCTTCGGGAAGCGTGGCGCTTTCTCATAGCTCACGCTGTAGGTAT
CTCAGTTCGGTGTAGGTCGTTCGCTCCAAGCTGGGCTGTGTGCACGAACCCCCCGTTCAGCCCGACCGCT
GCGCCTTATCCGGTAACTATCGTCTTGAGTCCAACCCGGTAAGACACGACTTATCGCCACTGGCAGCAGC
CACTGGTAACAGGATTAGCAGAGCGAGGTATGTAGGCGGTGCTACAGAGTTCTTGAAGTGGTGGCCTAAC
TACGGCTACACTAGAAGGACAGTATTTGGTATCTGCGCTCTGCTGAAGCCAGTTACCTTCGGAAAAAGAG
TTGGTAGCTCTTGATCCGGCAAACAAACCACCGCTGGTAGCGGTGGTTTTTTTGTTTGCAAGCAGCAGAT
TACGCGCAGAAAAAAAGGATCTCAAGAAGATCCTTTGATCTTTTCTACGGGGTCTGACGCTCAGTGGAAC
GAAAACTCACGTTAAGGGATTTTGGTCATGCATGATATATCTCCCAATTTGTGTAGGGCTTATTATGCAC
GCTTAAAAATAATAAAAGCAGACTTGACCTGATAGTTTGGCTGTGAGCAATTATGTGCTTAGTGCATCTA
ATCGCTTGAGTTAACGCCGGCGAAGCGGCGTCGGCTTGAACGAATTTCTAGCTAGACATTATTTGCCGAC
TACCTTGGTGATCTCGCCTTTCACGTAGTGGACAAATTCTTCCAACTGATCTGCGCGCGAGGCCAAGCGA
TCTTCTTCTTGTCCAAGATAAGCCTGTCTAGCTTCAAGTATGACGGGCTGATACTGGGCCGGCAGGCGCT
CCATTGCCCAGTCGGCAGCGACATCCTTCGGCGCGATTTTGCCGGTTACTGCGCTGTACCAAATGCGGGA
CAACGTAAGCACTACATTTCGCTCATCGCCAGCCCAGTCGGGCGGCGAGTTCCATAGCGTTAAGGTTTCA
TTTAGCGCCTCAAATAGATCCTGTTCAGGAACCGGATCAAAGAGTTCCTCCGCCGCTGGACCTACCAAGG
CAACGCTATGTTCTCTTGCTTTTGTCAGCAAGATAGCCAGATCAATGTCGATCGTGGCTGGCTCGAAGAT
ACCTGCAAGAATGTCATTGCGCTGCCATTCTCCAAATTGCAGTTCGCGCTTAGCTGGATAACGCCACGGA
ATGATGTCGTCGTGCACAACAATGGTGACTTCTACAGCGCGGAGAATCTCGCTCTCTCCAGGGGAAGCCG
AAGTTTCCAAAAGGTCGTTGATCAAAGCTCGCCGCGTTGTTTCATCAAGCCTTACGGTCACCGTAACCAG
CAAATCAATATCACTGTGTGGCTTCAGGCCGCCATCCACTGCGGAGCCGTACAAATGTACGGCCAGCAAC
GTCGGTTCGAGATGGCGCTCGATGACGCCAACTACCTCTGATAGTTGAGTCGATACTTCGGCGATCACCG
CTTCCCCCATGATGTTTAACTTTGTTTTAGGGCGACTGCCCTGCTGCGTAACATCGTTGCTGCTCCATAA
CATCAAACATCGACCCACGGCGTAACGCGCTTGCTGCTTGGATGCCCGAGGCATAGACTGTACCCCAAAA
AAACATGTCATAACAAGAAGCCATGAAAACCGCCACTGCGCCGTTACCACCGCTGCGTTCGGTCAAGGTT
CTGGACCAGTTGCGTGACGGCAGTTACGCTACTTGCATTACAGCTTACGAACCGAACGAGGCTTATGTCC
ACTGGGTTCGTGCCCGAAT
