>Addgene plasmid #61183 | pCMB-APr | addgene partial sequence | sequence record 104665 | M13-F20 5'-TGTAAAACGACGGCCAGT-3'
TATAAGAACCCTAATTCCCTTATCTGGGAACTACTCACACATTATTCGTGGAGAAAAATAGAGAGAGATA
GATTTGTAGAGAGAGACTGGTGATTTTTGCGGACTCTAGCATGGCCGCTTATTCCACTTTGTACAAGAAA
GCTGGGTCCTTGTACAGCTCGTCCATGCCGCCGGTGGAGTGGCGGCCCTCGGCGCGTTCGTACTGTTCCA
CGATGGTGTAGTCCTCGTTGTGGGAGGTGATGTCCAACTTGATGTTGACGTTGTAGGCGCC
