>Addgene plasmid #61183 | pCMB-APr | addgene partial sequence | sequence record 104670 | Mombaerts mRFPup 5'-GTGGCCGTTCACGGAGCCCTCCATG-3'
AAAACCATGGAAATGGAAAGGATCAAAACTACACGAGAAGAAGCCATGAAGCCTGCTTTTTTGTACAAAC
TTGCTTGATCAAAATTTGATTTTGGAAAATATTTCTCTCTAAATGTAGAAATTAACTTTAAAAAAATGAG
TGTCAAAATTTTATTTCCTAGAATAAAATCTCAATCAAAGGAATAGCAAGTTAGCAAATGTAATTGTTTT
GATTTGATTTGATGAATTGTGCATATCAACTTAGGCTATATATAGTTGTCATGTGTGGGTGTATTGATTT
TATCGTCACAACAATAATAGAATATTTGTTTGCTATTATAAACGGCTACCGGATTTGGTCGGCTTTTTAC
TAAGACGAGGTTGAATTTCCACAACTTATTATTTTTTTTTTTACCTTTTTGGAATACACTTATATTATTT
TATATTAATGTAAAGAAACTTTCTATCACTTGAACAAAAAGAAAGTTTTCTTTTGTTTTTATTTAACCAC
GTGGACATACTTGTTTTTATTTGGCAGTAAACAAGTATGCAATATAGTGTGGACCGTGTCAAA
